>Addgene plasmid #34223 | KHBD00064 | depositor partial sequence | sequence record 40790 | KHBD00064 sequence 957 bps
ATGCATACCAACGTGGATAGCAGGGACCTTAAGTGTCGCATCTGCTTGGTGCAGCCTAAGGATGAGTCTC
TCATGCCCACGGAGCCCGATTTTCCAGATAAAATCAAACGCTGCACAGGAGTTGAATTGAGTGAGAGTCC
CGACTGGCCCAATCGCATCTGCACCAGCTGCGCCCTGCTGCTCAGAGCTGCCCTCAAACTCAGATCCCTT
TGCCAGCAGACGGAGAAGGATCTGAAGGAGCAGAAGCTGCAGGAGATAAACATAGAGATTGTTCACGATG
AGCAGGAGACGAAGAAGAAAACTGAATCAAGAGACCTGTCCAAGAATGAGGCTACCGGTAGCGACAGCGA
GTTGGAGTACGAGTACCTAGACTCATACGATGTAACGCTGGAGAGCAGCGAGGATGTGGCCTGTAGTGCC
GATGAATTGGTCAGCATAGAGCCTGCCATCTCCGCTCCAGAGGAATCTGTCTATTCACTTAGTCCCAAAC
CGGTAACTTTTGAAGACGAGGACTCCGGACAGGCTGCTTCCTTTACCTGCAACATTTGCAACAATGTCTA
CTCAGAGCGCGTAAAGTTGACCAACCACATGAAAGTCCACAGCGCGAAGAAACCACACGAATGCGAAATC
TGTCACAAACGTTTTCGCCAGACTCCGCAGTTGGCGAGGCACATGAACACCCACACCGGTAATCGTCCCT
ACAAATGTGACTATTGCGACTCCAGGTTCGCCGATCCCTCCACTCGCATTAAGCATCAGAGGATCCACAC
CAACGAACGACCGTACAAATGCGAGTTCTGCAGCAGGTCCTTTGGCTACTCCAACGTCCTCCGGGTTCAT
CTGAAAACCCATACCGGTGAACGACCATTTAGCTGCCAGTACTGCCAGAAGTCCTTCTCCCAGCTGCACC
ACAAAAACAGCCACGAAAAGTCACACAAAAGGACGAAAGAGGTAAAA
