>Addgene plasmid #34223 | KHBD00064 | addgene partial sequence | sequence record 41733 | M13-Rev 5'-CAGGAAACAGCTATGACC-3'
TTTATTTTGACTGATAGTGACCTGTTCGTTGCAACAAATTGATAAGCAATGCTTTCTTATAATGCCAACT
TTGTACAAGAAAGTTGGCAATTTTACCTCTTTCGTCCTTTTGTGTGACTTTTCGTGGCTGTTTTTGTGGT
GCAGCTGGGAGAAGGACTTCTGGCAGTACTGGCAGCTAAATGGTCGTTCACCGGTATGGGTTTTCAGATG
AACCCGGAGGACGTTGGAGTAGCCAAAGGACCTGCTGCAGAACTCGCATTTGTACGGTCGTTCGTTGGTG
TGGATCCTCTGATGCTTAATGCGAGTGGAGGGATCGGCGAACCTGGAGTCGCAATAGTCACATTTGTAGG
GACGATTACCGGTGTGGGTGTTCATGTGCCTCGCCAACTGCGGAGTCTGGCGAAAACGTTTGTGACAGAT
TTCGCATTCGTGTGGTTTCTTCGCGCTGTGGACTTTCATGTGGTTGGTCAACTTTACGCGCTCTGAGTAG
ACATTGTTGCAAATGTTGCAGGTAAAGGAAGCAGCCTGTCCGGAGTCCTCGTCTTCAAAAGTTACCGGTT
TGGGACTAAGTGAATAGACAGATTCCTCTGGAGCGGAGATGGCAGGCTCTATGCTGACCAATTCATCGGC
ACTACAGGCCACATCCTCGCTGCTCTCCAGCGTTACATCGTATGAGTCTAGGTACTCGTACTCCAACTCG
CTGTCGCTACCGGTAGCCTCATTCTTGGACAGGTCTCTTGATTCAGTTTTCTTCTTCGTCTCCTGCTCAT
CGTGAACAAT
