[The description below was written by a language model from this plasmid's Addgene catalogue record.]
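Description:
KHBD00064 is a Gateway entry-type clone built in the pDONR221 backbone (Invitrogen), carrying the open reading frame of the Drosophila melanogaster gene CG4854 (FBgn0038766). The insert is recorded as 957 bp in a backbone of about 2.5 kb once the donor cassette has been replaced. It was introduced by Gateway recombination, so the ORF is expected to be flanked by attL-type recombination sites, as is usual when a PCR product is recombined into a pDONR vector. The plasmid is maintained at high copy in standard E. coli cloning strains under kanamycin selection. M13 forward and reverse priming sites on either side of the insert are used for sequence verification. No feature table accompanies the record, so the exact positions of the origin, resistance gene and recombination sites are not documented here.

The construct has no promoter intended to drive the insert and is not an expression vector. It serves as a shuttle from which the CG4854 coding sequence can be moved by LR recombination into any compatible Gateway destination vector. The depositor notes that ORFs in this collection were cloned open-ended, without a stop codon. This allows in-frame C-terminal fusions to tags or functional domains supplied by the destination vector, and it also means a stop codon must come from that vector. The clone belongs to a set of Drosophila ORFs associated with a study on automated screening of protein–DNA interactions at fly regulatory elements, which suggests use of CG4854 as a candidate DNA-binding protein in such assays. The record itself does not describe the protein's function.
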