Addgene plasmid #34223: KHBD00064
Depositing lab: Bart Deplancke. Depositing organization: Swiss Federal Institute of Technology (EPFL). Publication: Automated protein-DNA interaction screening of Drosophila regulatory elements. Korneel Hens, Jean-Daniel Feuz, Alina Isakova, Antonina Lagovitina, Andreas Massouras, Julien Bryois, Patrick Callaerts, Susan E. Celniker, Bart Deplancke. Nat Methods. 2011 Oct 30;8(12):1065-70. 10.1038/nmeth.1763 PubMed 22037703.
Backbone
  Vector backbone: pDONR221
  Backbone manufacturer: Invitrogen
  Backbone size w/o insert (bp): 2536
  Vector type: Gateway Donor Vector
Growth in bacteria
  Bacterial resistance: Kanamycin, 50 μg/mL
  Growth temperature: 37°C
  Growth strain: DH5alpha
  Copy number: High Copy
Gene/Insert
  Gene/Insert name: CG4854 (alt names: FBgn0038766; CG4854)
  Species: D. melanogaster (fly)
  Insert size (bp): 957
  Entrez Gene: CG4854 (a.k.a. Dmel_CG4854, Dmel\CG4854)
  Cloning method: Gateway Cloning
  Sequencing primers: 5′ M13F; 3′ M13R
Terms and licenses: Academic/Nonprofit Terms; Industry Terms: Not Available to Industry
Depositor comments: Please note that the ORFs in this collection were cloned open-ended (without a stop codon).
How to cite: KHBD00064 was a gift from Bart Deplancke (Addgene plasmid # 34223 ; http://n2t.net/addgene:34223 ; RRID:Addgene_34223)
